>Addgene plasmid #185979 | pFastBac-M13-6His-KIF1C_R169W-GFP | addgene full sequence | sequence record 374364 | Addgene NGS Result
TCCCTGGATGGAGGGGGCCGATCCCGGGGAGCGGGTTCTGCACAGCCTGAACCCCAGCACTTCCAGCCCA
AAAAGCACAACTCTTATCCCCAGCCACCCCAACCCTACCCAGCCCAGCGGCCCCCAGGGCCCCGCTACCC
CCCATACACTACTCCCCCACGAATGAGACGGCAGCGTTCTGCCCCTGACCTCAAGGAGAGTGGGGCAGCT
GTGGATCCACCGGTCGCCACCATGGTGAGCAAGGGCGAGGAGCTGTTCACCGGGGTGGTGCCCATCCTGG
TCGAGCTGGACGGCGACGTAAACGGCCACAAGTTCAGCGTGTCCGGCGAGGGCGAGGGCGATGCCACCTA
CGGCAAGCTGACCCTGAAGTTCATCTGCACCACCGGCAAGCTGCCCGTGCCCTGGCCCACCCTCGTGACC
ACCCTGACCTACGGCGTGCAGTGCTTCAGCCGCTACCCCGACCACATGAAGCAGCACGACTTCTTCAAGT
CCGCCATGCCCGAAGGCTACGTCCAGGAGCGCACCATCTTCTTCAAGGACGACGGCAACTACAAGACCCG
CGCCGAGGTGAAGTTCGAGGGCGACACCCTGGTGAACCGCATCGAGCTGAAGGGCATCGACTTCAAGGAG
GACGGCAACATCCTGGGGCACAAGCTGGAGTACAACTACAACAGCCACAACGTCTATATCATGGCCGACA
AGCAGAAGAACGGCATCAAGGTGAACTTCAAGATCCGCCACAACATCGAGGACGGCAGCGTGCAGCTCGC
CGACCACTACCAGCAGAACACCCCCATCGGCGACGGCCCCGTGCTGCTGCCCGACAACCACTACCTGAGC
ACCCAGTCCGCCCTGAGCAAAGACCCCAACGAGAAGCGCGATCACATGGTCCTGCTGGAGTTCGTGACCG
CCGCCGGGATCACTCTCGGCATGGACGAGCTGTACAAGTAAAGCGGCCGCGACTCTAGATCATAATCAGC
CATACCACATTTGTAGAGGTTTTACTTGCTTTAAAAAACCTCCCACACCTCCCCCTGAACCTGAAACATA
AAATGAATGCAATTGTTGTTGTTAACTTGTTTATTGCAGCTTATAATGGTTACAAATAAAGCAATAGCAT
CACAAATTTCACAAATAAAGCATTTTTTTCACTGCATTCTAGTTGTGGTTTGTCCAAACTCATCAATGTA
TCTTATCATGTCTGGATCTGATCACTGATATCGCCTAGGAGATCCGAACCAGATAAGTGAAATCTAGTTC
CAAACTATTTTGTCATTTTTAATTTTCGTATTAGCTTACGACGCTACACCCAGTTCCCATCTATTTTGTC
ACTCTTCCCTAAATAATCCTTAAAAACTCCATTTCCACCCCTCCCAGTTCCCAACTATTTTGTCCGCCCA
CAGCGGGGCATTTTTCTTCCTGTTATGTTTTTAATCAAACATCCTGCCAACTCCATGTGACAAACCGTCA
TCTTCGGCTACTTTTTCTCTGTCACAGAATGAAAATTTTTCTGTCATCTCTTCGTTATTAATGTTTGTAA
TTGACTGAATATCAACGCTTATTTGCAGCCTGAATGGCGAATGGG
[124 nt withheld, positions 1586-1709]
C
[91 nt withheld, positions 1711-1801]
A
[49 nt withheld, positions 1803-1851]
CCTTTGACGTTGGAGTCCACGTTCTT
[37 nt withheld, positions 1878-1914]
ACCCTATCTCGGTCTATTCTTTTGATTTATAAGGGATTTTGCCGATTTCGGCCTATTGGTTAAAAAATGA
GCTGATTTAACAAAAATTTAACGCGAATTTTAACAAAATATTAACGCTTACAATTTAGGTGGCACTTTTC
GGGGAAATGTGCGCGGAACCCCTATTTGTTTATTTTTCTAAATACATTCAAATATGTATCCGCTCATGAG
ACAATAACCCTGATAAATGCTTCAATAATATTGAAAAAGGAAGAGTATGAGTATTCAACATTTCCGTGTC
GCCCTTATTCCCTTTTTTGCGGCATTTTGCCTTCCTGTTTTTGCTCACCCAGAAACGCTGGTGAAAGTAA
AAGATGCTGAAGATCAGTTGGGTGCACGAGTGGGTTACATCGAACTGGATCTCAACAGCGGTAAGATCCT
TGAGAGTTTTCGCCCCGAAGAACGTTTTCCAATGATGAGCACTTTTAAAGTTCTGCTATGTGGCGCGGTA
TTATCCCGTATTGACGCCGGGCAAGAGCAACTCGGTCGCCGCATACACTATTCTCAGAATGACTTGGTTG
AGTACTCACCAGTCACAGAAAAGCATCTTACGGATGGCATGACAGTAAGAGAATTATGCAGTGCTGCCAT
AACCATGAGTGATAACACTGCGGCCAACTTACTTCTGACAACGATCGGAGGACCGAAGGAGCTAACCGCT
TTTTTGCACAACATGGGGGATCATGTAACTCGCCTTGATCGTTGGGAACCGGAGCTGAATGAAGCCATAC
CAAACGACGAGCGTGACACCACGATGCCTGTAGCAATGGCAACAACGTTGCGCAAACTATTAACTGGCGA
ACTACTTACTCTAGCTTCCCGGCAACAATTAATAGACTGGATGGAGGCGGATAAAGTTGCAGGACCACTT
CTGCGCTCGGCCCTTCCGGCTGGCTGGTTTATTGCTGATAAATCTGGAGCCGGTGAGCGTGGGTCTCGCG
GTATCATTGCAGCACTGGGGCCAGATGGTAAGCCCTCCCGTATCGTAGTTATCTACACGACGGGGAGTCA
GGCAACTATGGATGAACGAAATAGACAGATCGCTGAGATAGGTGCCTCACTGATTAAGCATTGGTAACTG
TCAGACCAAGTTTACTCATATATACTTTAGATTGATTTAAAACTTCATTTTTAATTTAAAAGGATCTAGG
TGAAGATCCTTTTTGATAATCTCATGACCAAAATCCCTTAACGTGAGTTTTCGTTCCACTGAGCGTCAGA
CCCCGTAGAAAAGATCAAAGGATCTTCTTGAGATCCTTTTTTTCTGCGCGTAATCTGCTGCTTGCAAACA
AAAAAACCACCGCTACCAGCGGTGGTTTGTTTGCCGGATCAAGAGCTACCAACTCTTTTTCCGAAGGTAA
CTGGCTTCAGCAGAGCGCAGATACCAAATACTGTTCTTCTAGTGTAGCCGTAGTTAGGCCACCACTTCAA
GAACTCTGTAGCACCGCCTACATACCTCGCTCTGCTAATCCTGTTACCAGTGGCTGCTGCCAGTGGCGAT
AAGTCGTGTCTTACCGGGTTGGACTCAAGACGATAGTTACCGGATAAGGCGCAGCGGTCGGGCTGAACGG
GGGGTTCGTGCACACAGCCCAGCTTGGAGCGAACGACCTACACCGAACTGAGATACCTACAGCGTGAGCT
ATGAGAAAGCGCCACGCTTCCCGAAGGGAGAAAGGCGGACAGGTATCCGGTAAGCGGCAGGGTCGGAACA
GGAGAGCGCACGAGGGAGCTTCCAGGGGGAAACGCCTGGTATCTTTATAGTCCTGTCGGGTTTCGCCACC
TCTGACTTGAGCGTCGATTTTTGTGATGCTCGTCAGGGGGGCGGAGCCTATGGAAAAACGCCAGCAACGC
GGCCTTTTTACGGTTCCTGGCCTTTTGCTGGCCTTTTGCTCACATGTTCTTTCCTGCGTTATCCCCTGAT
TCTGTGGATAACCGTATTACCGCCTTTGAGTGAGCTGATACCGCTCGCCGCAGCCGAACGACCGAGCGCA
GCGAGTCAGTGAGCGAGGAAGCGGAAGAGCGCCTGATGCGGTATTTTCTCCTTACGCATCTGTGCGGTAT
TTCACACCGCATAGACCAGCCGCGTAACCTGGCAAAATCGGTTACGGTTGAGTAATAAATGGATGCCCTG
CGTAAGCGGGTGTGGGCGGACAATAAAGTCTTAAACTGAACAAAATAGATCTAAACTATGACAATAAAGT
CTTAAACTAGACAGAATAGTTGTAAACTGAAATCAGTCCAGTTATGCTGTGAAAAAGCATACTGGACTTT
TGTTATGGCTAAAGCAAACTCTTCATTTTCTGAAGTGCAAATTGCCCGTCGTATTAAAGAGGGGCGTGGC
CAAGGGCATGGTAAAGACTATATTCGCGGCGTTGTGACAATTTACCGAACAACTCCGCGGCCGGGAAGCC
GATCTCGGCTTGAACGAATTGTTAGGTGGCGGTACTTGGGTCGATATCAAAGTGCATCACTTCTTCCCGT
ATGCCCAACTTTGTATAGAGAGCCACTGCGGGATCGTCACCGTAATCTGCTTGCACGTAGATCACATAAG
CACCAAGCGCGTTGGCCTCATGCTTGAGGAGATTGATGAGCGCGGTGGCAATGCCCTGCCTCCGGTGCTC
GCCGGAGACTGCGAGATCATAGATATAGATCTCACTACGCGGCTGCTCAAACTTGGGCAGAACGTAAGCC
GCGAGAGCGCCAACAACCGCTTCTTGGTCGAAGGCAGCAAGCGCGATGAATGTCTTACTACGGAGCAAGT
TCCCGAGGTAATCGGAGTCCGGCTGATGTTGGGAGTAGGTGGCTACGTCTCCGAACTCACGACCGAAAAG
ATCAAGAGCAGCCCGCATGGATTTGACTTGGTCAGGGCCGAGCCTACATGTGCGAATGATGCCCATACTT
GAGCCACCTAACTTTGTTTTAGGGCGACTGCCCTGCTGCGTAACATCGTTGCTGCTGCGTAACATCAAAC
ATCGACCCACGGCGTAACGCGCTTGCTGCTTGGATGCCCGAGGCATAGACTGTACAAAAAAACAGTCATA
ACAAGCCATGAAAACCGCCACTGCGCCGTTACCACCGCTGCGTTCGGTCAAGGTTCTGGACCAGTTGCGT
GAGCGCATACGCTACTTGCATTACAGTTTACGAACCGAACAGGCTTATGTCAACTGGGTTCGTGCCTTCA
TCCGTTTCCACGGTGTGCGTCACCCGGCAACCTTGGGCAGCAGCGAAGTCGAGGCATTTCTGTCCTGGCT
GGCGAACGAGCGCAAGGTTTCGGTCTCCACGCATCGTCAGGCATTGGCGGCCTTGCTGTTCTTCTACGGC
AAGGTGCTGTGCACGGATCTGCCCTGGCTTCAGGAGATCGGAAGACCTCGGCCGTCGCGGCGCTTGCCGG
TGGTGCTGACCCCGGATGAAGTGGTTCGCATCCTCGGTTTTCTGGAAGGCGAGCATCGTTTGTTCGCCCA
GGACTCTAGCTATAGTTCTAGTGGTTGGCTACGTATACTCCGGAATATTAATAGATCATGGAGATAATTA
AAATGATAACCATCTCGCAAATAAATAAGTATTTTACTGTTTTCGTAACAGTTTTGTAATAAAAAAACCT
ATAAATATTCCGGATTATTCATACCCCCACCATCGGGCGCGGATCTCGGTCCGAAACCATGTCGTACTAC
CATCACCATCACCATCACGATTACGATATCCCAACGACCGAAAACCTGTATTTTCAGGGCGCCATGGCGC
GCCCGGATCTGGCTGGTGCCTCGGTGAAAGTGGCAGTGAGGGTTCGGCCCTTTAACGCCCGTGAGACCAG
CCAGGATGCCAAGTGTGTGGTCAGCATGCAGGGCAACACCACCTCCATCATCAATCCTAAACAGAGCAAG
GATGCCCCCAAAAGCTTCACCTTTGACTACTCCTACTGGTCACACACTTCGACGGAGGACCCCCAGTTTG
CATCTCAGCAGCAAGTGTATCGGGACATCGGAGAAGAGATGCTGCTCCACGCCTTTGAAGGCTACAACGT
GTGCATCTTTGCCTATGGGCAGACCGGGGCTGGGAAATCCTATACCATGATGGGGCGACAGGAGCCAGGG
CAGCAGGGCATCGTGCCCCAGCTCTGTGAGGACCTCTTCTCTCGCGTTAGTGAGAACCAGAGTGCTCAGC
TATCCTACTCTGTGGAGGTGAGCTATATGGAGATCTACTGTGAGCGGGTACGAGACCTCTTGAACCCCAA
GAGTCGGGGTTCTCTGCGGGTCTGGGAGCACCCCATCCTGGGCCCGTACGTGCAGGACCTGTCCAAATTG
GCTGTGACCTCCTACGCAGACATTGCTGACCTCATGGACTGTGGAAATAAAGCACGGACTGTGGCTGCCA
CCAACATGAATGAGACCAGCAGCCGTTCCCATGCCGTCTTTACCATCGTCTTCACACAGCGCTGCCATGA
CCAGCTCACGGGGCTGGACTCGGAGAAGGTCAGTAAGATCAGTTTGGTGGACCTTGCTGGGAGTGAGCGA
GCCGACTCCTCAGGGGCCCGGGGCATGCGCCTGAAGGAAGGAGCCAACATCAATAAGTCCCTGACTACAC
TAGGGAAAGTGATCTCGGCCCTTGCAGATATGCAATCAAAGAAGCGAAAGTCGGATTTTATCCCCTACAG
GGACTCTGTGCTCACCTGGCTGCTCAAGGAAAATTTGGGGGGGAACTCACGCACAGCCATGATTGCAGCC
CTGAGCCCTGCTGACATCAATTACGAGGAGACTCTCAGCACCCTCAGGTATGCTGACCGCACCAAGCAAA
TCCGCTGCAATGCCATCATCAACGAGGACCCTAATGCCCGGCTGATTAGAGAGCTGCAGGAGGAAGTAGC
CCGGCTGCGGGAACTGCTGATGGCTCAGGGACTGTCAGCCTCTGCTCTGGAAGGCCTGAAGACGGAAGAA
GGGAGTGTCAGAGGCGCCCTGCCAGCTGTGTCATCTCCCCCAGCTCCAGTTTCACCCTCATCACCCACCA
CACATAATGGGGAGCTGGAGCCGTCATTCTCCCCCAACACGGAGTCCCAGATTGGGCCTGAGGAAGCCAT
GGAGAGGCTGCAGGAGACAGAGAAGATTATAGCTGAGCTGAACGAGACATGGGAGGAGAAGCTACGCAAG
ACAGAAGCCCTGAGGATGGAGAGAGAAGCATTGCTGGCTGAGATGGGGGTGGCCGTCCGGGAGGATGGGG
GAACTGTGGGCGTCTTCTCTCCAAAGAAGACTCCCCACCTGGTGAACCTGAACGAAGACCCTCTGATGTC
TGAGTGTCTGCTCTACCACATCAAAGATGGCGTCACCAGGGTCGGCCAAGTAGATATGGACATCAAGCTG
ACCGGACAGTTCATTCGGGAGCAACACTGTCTGTTCCGGAGCATCCCCCAGCCAGATGGAGAAGTGGTGG
TCACTCTGGAGCCTTGTGAAGGAGCTGAGACATATGTGAATGGGAAGCTTGTGACGGAGCCGCTGGTGCT
GAAGTCAGGGAATAGGATTGTGATGGGCAAGAACCACGTTTTCCGCTTCAACCACCCGGAGCAGGCAAGG
CTGGAACGGGAACGAGGGGTCCCCCCACCCCCAGGACCGCCCTCTGAGCCAGTCGACTGGAACTTTGCCC
AGAAGGAACTGCTGGAGCAGCAAGGCATCGACATAAAGCTGGAAATGGAGAAGAGGCTGCAGGATCTGGA
GAATCAGTACCGGAAAGAAAAGGAAGAAGCCGATCTTCTGCTGGAGCAGCAGCGACTGTATGCAGACTCG
GACAGCGGGGATGACTCTGACAAGCGCTCTTGTGAAGAGAGCTGGAGGCTCATCTCCTCCTTGCGGGAGC
AGCTGCCGCCCACCACGGTCCAGACCATTGTCAAACGCTGTGGTCTGCCCAGCAGTGGCAAGCGCAGGGC
CCCTCGCAGGGTTTATCAGATCCCCCAGCGACGCAGGCTGCAGGGCAAAGACCCCCGCTGGGCCACCATG
GCTGACCTGAAGATGCAGGCGGTGAAGGAGATCTGCTACGAGGTGGCCCTGGCTGACTTCCGCCACGGGC
GGGCTGAGATTGAGGCCCTGGCCGCCCTCAAGATGCGGGAGCTGTGTCGCACCTATGGCAAGCCAGACGG
CCCCGGAGACGCCTGGAGGGCTGTGGCCCGGGATGTCTGGGACACTGTAGGCGAGGAGGAAGGAGGTGGA
GCTGGCAGTGGTGGTGGCAGTGAGGAGGGAGCCCGAGGGGCGGAGGTGGAGGACCTCCGGGCCCACATCG
ACAAGCTGACGGGGATTCTGCAGGAGGTGAAGCTGCAGAACAGCAGCAAGGACCGGGAGCTGCAGGCCCT
GCGGGACCGCATGCTCCGCATGGAGAGGGTCATCCCCCTGGCCCAGGATCATGAGGATGAGAATGAAGAA
GGTGGTGAGGTCCCCTGGGCCCCGCCTGAAGGATCAGAGGCAGCAGAGGAGGCAGCCCCCAGTGACCGCA
TGCCGTCAGCCCGGCCCCCCTCGCCACCACTGTCAAGCTGGGAGCGGGTGTCACGGCTCATGGAGGAGGA
CCCTGCCTTCCGTCGTGGTCGTCTTCGCTGGCTCAAGCAGGAGCAGCTACGGCTGCAGGGACTGCAGGGC
TCTGGGGGCCGGGGCGGGGGGCTGCGCAGGCCCCCAGCCCGCTTTGTGCCCCCTCACGACTGCAAGCTAC
GCTTCCCCTTCAAGAGCAACCCCCAGCACCGGGAGTCTTGGCCAGGGATGGGGAGCGGGGAGGCTCCAAC
TCCGCTCCAACCCCCTGAGGAGGTCACTCCCCATCCAGCCACCCCTGCCCGCCGGCCTCCGAGTCCCCGA
AGGTCCCACCATCCCCGCAGGAAC
Features (pLannotate 1.2.2; 18 found; start..end, strand, type, name):
    232..951     +  CDS            EGFP: the original enhanced GFP (Yang et al., 1996) mammalian codon-optimized
    968..1051    +  CDS            large T antigen (fragment): large T antigen from SV40 (simian virus 40)
   1074..1208    +  polyA_signal   SV40 poly(A) signal: SV40 polyadenylation signal
   1237..1402    -  mobile_element Tn7L: mini-Tn7 element (left end of the Tn7 transposon) Tn7
   1565..1581    +  CDS            lacZα (fragment): LacZα fragment of β-galactosidase; lacZ fragment
   1586..2040    +  rep_origin     f1 ori (sequence partly withheld): f1 bacteriophage origin of replication; arrow indicates direction of (+) strand synthesis
   2066..2170    +  promoter       AmpR promoter: bla
   2171..3031    +  CDS            AmpR: β-lactamase; bla; confers resistance to ampicillin, carbenicillin, and related antibiotics
   3202..3790    +  rep_origin     ori: high-copy-number ColE1/pMB1/pBR322/pUC origin of replication
   3976..4027    -  misc_feature   bom (fragment): basis of mobility region from pBR322
   4095..4319    -  mobile_element Tn7R: mini-Tn7 element (right end of the Tn7 transposon) Tn7
   4386..4919    -  CDS            GmR: gentamycin acetyltransferase; aacC1; confers resistance to gentamycin
   5089..5117    -  promoter       Pc promoter: intI1 (promoter lies within the coding sequence); class 1 integron promoter
   5095..5442    -  CDS            YPR2_ECOLX (fragment): Protein predicted: Swiss-Prot protein existence level 4. From Escherichia coli.
   5469..5560    +  promoter       polyhedrin promoter: polh from Autographa californica; promoter for the baculovirus polyhedrin gene
   5623..5642    +  CDS            8xHis (fragment): 8xHis affinity tag
   5664..5684    +  CDS            TEV site: tobacco etch virus (TEV) protease recognition and cleavage site
   5703..213     +  CDS            KIF1C (across the origin): KIF1C_HUMAN - Also known as KIAA0706. Experimental evidence at protein level: Swiss-Prot protein existence level 1. Motor required for the retrograde transport of Golgi vesicles to the endoplasmic reticulum. Has a microtubule plus end-directed motility. From Homo sapiens (Human).
