[The description below was written by a language model from this plasmid's Addgene catalogue record and pLannotate feature annotations shown in this document.]
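Description:
pFastBac-M13-6His-KIF1C_R169W-GFP is an insect-cell expression construct built on the pFastbacM13 backbone, a donor (transfer) plasmid of the kind used to generate recombinant baculovirus by Tn7 transposition. In bacteria it replicates from a high-copy ColE1/pUC-type origin and is selected with ampicillin through the β-lactamase gene; an f1 origin is also present. The annotated Tn7L and Tn7R ends bracket a mini-Tn7 element that carries the expression cassette together with a gentamicin acetyltransferase gene driven by the Pc integron promoter. In standard use of such vectors, this element is transposed into a baculovirus shuttle genome (bacmid) maintained in E. coli, with gentamicin resistance marking the transposed segment.

The payload is human KIF1C, a kinesin motor with microtubule plus end-directed motility, carrying the R169W substitution that the record describes as causing hereditary spastic paraplegia (SPG58). Expression is driven by the Autographa californica polyhedrin promoter, a very strong late baculoviral promoter, and terminated by an SV40 polyadenylation signal. Upstream of KIF1C the feature table shows a histidine tag (detected as a partial 8xHis match, consistent with the catalogued 6xHis) followed by a TEV protease cleavage site, which would allow removal of the tag after affinity purification. EGFP follows the KIF1C coding sequence at the C terminus, giving a fluorescent fusion protein.

The stated purpose is baculovirus expression of the tagged mutant motor. The associated publication concerns impaired force generation by KIF1C carrying pathogenic mutations, so the purified fluorescent protein is presumably intended for comparing the mutant with other KIF1C forms in motor assays.
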