Addgene plasmid #185979: pFastBac-M13-6His-KIF1C_R169W-GFP
Purpose: Baculovirus expression of human KIF1C with R169W mutation and 6xHis and GFP tags.
Depositing lab: Anne Straube. Depositing organization: University of Warwick. Publication: Force generation of KIF1C is impaired by pathogenic mutations. Siddiqui N, Roth D, Toleikis A, Zwetsloot AJ, Cross RA, Straube A. Curr Biol. 2022 Sep 12;32(17):3862-3870.e6. doi: 10.1016/j.cub.2022.07.029. Epub 2022 Aug 11. PubMed 35961316.
Backbone
  Vector backbone: pFastbacM13
  Vector type: Insect Expression
Growth in bacteria
  Bacterial resistance: Ampicillin, 100 μg/mL
  Growth temperature: 37°C
  Growth strain: DH5alpha
  Copy number: Unknown
Gene/Insert
  Gene/Insert name: KIF1C (alt names: SAX2; KIAA0706; LTXS1)
  Species: H. sapiens (human)
  Mutation: R169W - mutation causing HSP (SPG58)
  Entrez Gene: KIF1C (a.k.a. LTXS1, SATX2, SAX2, SPAX2, SPG58)
  Tag / fusion protein: 6xHis (N terminal on insert); eGFP (C terminal on insert)
Terms and licenses: Academic/Nonprofit Terms; Industry Terms: Not Available to Industry
How to cite: pFastBac-M13-6His-KIF1C_R169W-GFP was a gift from Anne Straube (Addgene plasmid # 185979 ; http://n2t.net/addgene:185979 ; RRID:Addgene_185979)
